>Addgene plasmid #169959 | pcDNA3.1 LIC 6A CARD8 Ub-S297-FLAG L368G | addgene full sequence | sequence record 332593 | Addgene NGS Result
GACATTGATTATTGACTAGTTATTAATAGTAATCAATTACGGGGTCATTAGTTCATAGCCCATATATGGA
GTTCCGCGTTACATAACTTACGGTAAATGGCCCGCCTGGCTGACCGCCCAACGACCCCCGCCCATTGACG
TCAATAATGACGTATGTTCCCATAGTAACGCCAATAGGGACTTTCCATTGACGTCAATGGGTGGAGTATT
TACGGTAAACTGCCCACTTGGCAGTACATCAAGTGTATCATATGCCAAGTACGCCCCCTATTGACGTCAA
TGACGGTAAATGGCCCGCCTGGCATTATGCCCAGTACATGACCTTATGGGACTTTCCTACTTGGCAGTAC
ATCTACGTATTAGTCATCGCTATTACCATGGTGATGCGGTTTTGGCAGTACATCAATGGGCGTGGATAGC
GGTTTGACTCACGGGGATTTCCAAGTCTCCACCCCATTGACGTCAATGGGAGTTTGTTTTGGCACCAAAA
TCAACGGGACTTTCCAAAATGTCGTAACAACTCCGCCCCATTGACGCAAATGGGCGGTAGGCGTGTACGG
TGGGAGGTCTATATAAGCAGAGCTCTCTGGCTAACTAGAGAACCCACTGCTTACTGGCTTATCGAAATTA
ATACGACTCACTATAGGGAGACCCAAGCTGGCTAGCACAAGTTTGTACAAAAAAGCAGGCTTCGCCACCA
TGCAGATCTTCGTCAAGACGTTAACCGGTAAAACCATAACTCTGGAAGTTGAACCATCCGATACCATCGA
AAACGTTAAGGCTAAAATTCAAGACAAGGAAGGAATTCCACCTGATCAACAAAGATTGATCTTTGCCGGT
AAGCAGCTCGAGGACGGTAGAACGCTGTCTGATTACAACATTCAGAAGGAGTCGACCTTACATCTTGTCT
TAAGACTAAGAGGTGGTTCTCTGATGGGCATCCTGCTGCGGATCGCCAGTGGGACTCGCCTCTCCATCCC
CATCACTTCCAACACATTGATCTATTATCACCCCCACCCCGAAGATATTAAGTTCCACTTGTACCTTGTC
CCCAGCGACGCCTTGCTAACAAAGGCGATAGATGATGAGGAAGATCGCTTCCATGGTGTGCGCCTGCAGA
CTTCGCCCCCAATGGAACCCGGCAACTTTGGTTCCAGTTATATTGTGTCTAATTCTGCTAACCTGAAAGT
AATGCCCAAGGAGTTGAAATTGTCCTACAGGAGCCCTGGAGAAATTCAGCACTTCTCAAAATTCTATGCT
GGGCAGATGAAGGAACCCATTCAACTTGAGATTACTGAAAAAAGACATGGGACTTTGGTGTGGGATACTG
AGGTGAAGCCAGTGGATCTCCAGCTTGTAGCTGCATCAGCCCCTCCTCCTTTCTCAGGTGCAGCCTTTGT
GAAGGAGAACCACCGGCAACTCCAAGCCAGGATGGGGGACCTGAAAGGGGTGCTCGATGATCTCCAAGAC
AATGAGGTTCTTACTGAGAATGAGAAGGAGCTGGTGGAGCAGGAAAAGACACGGCAGAGCAAGAATGAGG
CCTTGCTGAGCATGGTGGAGAAGAAAGGGGACCTGGCCCTGGACGTGCTCTTCAGAAGCATTAGTGAAAG
GGACCCTTACCTCGTGTCCTATCTTAGACAGCAGAATTTGGACCCAGCTTTCTTGTACAAAGTGGTTGGG
CCCGATTACAAGGATGACGACGATAAGTGATAAACCCGCTGATCAGCCTCGACTGTGCCTTCTAGTTGCC
AGCCATCTGTTGTTTGCCCCTCCCCCGTGCCTTCCTTGACCCTGGAAGGTGCCACTCCCACTGTCCTTTC
CTAATAAAATGAGGAAATTGCATCGCATTGTCTGAGTAGGTGTCATTCTATTCTGGGGGGTGGGGTGGGG
CAGGACAGCAAGGGGGAGGATTGGGAAGACAATAGCAGGCATGCTGGGGATGCGGTGGGCTCTATGGCTT
CTGAGGCGGAAAGAACCAGCTGGGGCTCTAGGGGGTATCCCC
[124 nt withheld, positions 2003-2126]
C
[91 nt withheld, positions 2128-2218]
A
[49 nt withheld, positions 2220-2268]
CCTTTGACGTTGGAGTCCACGTTCTTT
[37 nt withheld, positions 2296-2332]
ACCCTATCTCGGTCTATTCTTTTGATTTATAAGGGATTTTGCCGATTTCGGCCTATTGGTTAAAAAATGA
GCTGATTTAACAAAAATTTAACGCGAATTAATTCTGTGGAATGTGTGTCAGTTAGGGTGTGGAAAGTCCC
CAGGCTCCCCAGCAGGCAGAAGTATGCAAAGCATGCATCTCAATTAGTCAGCAACCAGGTGTGGAAAGTC
CCCAGGCTCCCCAGCAGGCAGAAGTATGCAAAGCATGCATCTCAATTAGTCAGCAACCATAGTCCCGCCC
CTAACTCCGCCCATCCCGCCCCTAACTCCGCCCAGTTCCGCCCATTCTCCGCCCCATGGCTGACTAATTT
TTTTTATTTATGCAGAGGCCGAGGCCGCCTCTGCCTCTGAGCTATTCCAGAAGTAGTGAGGAGGCTTTTT
TGGAGGCCTAGGCTTTTGCAAAAAGCTCCCGGGAGCTTGTATATCCATTTTCGGATCTGATCAAGAGACA
GGATGAGGATCGTTTCGCATGATTGAACAAGATGGATTGCACGCAGGTTCTCCGGCCGCTTGGGTGGAGA
GGCTATTCGGCTATGACTGGGCACAACAGACAATCGGCTGCTCTGATGCCGCCGTGTTCCGGCTGTCAGC
GCAGGGGCGCCCGGTTCTTTTTGTCAAGACCGACCTGTCCGGTGCCCTGAATGAACTGCAGGACGAGGCA
GCGCGGCTATCGTGGCTGGCCACGACGGGCGTTCCTTGCGCAGCTGTGCTCGACGTTGTCACTGAAGCGG
GAAGGGACTGGCTGCTATTGGGCGAAGTGCCGGGGCAGGATCTCCTGTCATCTCACCTTGCTCCTGCCGA
GAAAGTATCCATCATGGCTGATGCAATGCGGCGGCTGCATACGCTTGATCCGGCTACCTGCCCATTCGAC
CACCAAGCGAAACATCGCATCGAGCGAGCACGTACTCGGATGGAAGCCGGTCTTGTCGATCAGGATGATC
TGGACGAAGAGCATCAGGGGCTCGCGCCAGCCGAACTGTTCGCCAGGCTCAAGGCGCGCATGCCCGACGG
CGAGGATCTCGTCGTGACCCATGGCGATGCCTGCTTGCCGAATATCATGGTGGAAAATGGCCGCTTTTCT
GGATTCATCGACTGTGGCCGGCTGGGTGTGGCGGACCGCTATCAGGACATAGCGTTGGCTACCCGTGATA
TTGCTGAAGAGCTTGGCGGCGAATGGGCTGACCGCTTCCTCGTGCTTTACGGTATCGCCGCTCCCGATTC
GCAGCGCATCGCCTTCTATCGCCTTCTTGACGAGTTCTTCTGAGCGGGACTCTGGGGTTCGAAATGACCG
ACCAAGCGACGCCCAACCTGCCATCACGAGATTTCGATTCCACCGCCGCCTTCTATGAAAGGTTGGGCTT
CGGAATCGTTTTCCGGGACGCCGGCTGGATGATCCTCCAGCGCGGGGATCTCATGCTGGAGTTCTTCGCC
CACCCCAACTTGTTTATTGCAGCTTATAATGGTTACAAATAAAGCAATAGCATCACAAATTTCACAAATA
AAGCATTTTTTTCACTGCATTCTAGTTGTGGTTTGTCCAAACTCATCAATGTATCTTATCATGTCTGTAT
ACCGTCGACCTCTAGCTAGAGCTTGGCGTAATCATGGTCATAGCTGTTTCCTGTGTGAAATTGTTATCCG
CTCACAATTCCACACAACATACGAGCCGGAAGCATAAAGTGTAAAGCCTGGGGTGCCTAATGAGTGAGCT
AACTCACATTAATTGCGTTGCGCTCACTGCCCGCTTTCCAGTCGGGAAACCTGTCGTGCCAGCTGCATTA
ATGAATCGGCCAACGCGCGGGGAGAGGCGGTTTGCGTATTGGGCGCTCTTCCGCTTCCTCGCTCACTGAC
TCGCTGCGCTCGGTCGTTCGGCTGCGGCGAGCGGTATCAGCTCACTCAAAGGCGGTAATACGGTTATCCA
CAGAATCAGGGGATAACGCAGGAAAGAACATGTGAGCAAAAGGCCAGCAAAAGGCCAGGAACCGTAAAAA
GGCCGCGTTGCTGGCGTTTTTCCATAGGCTCCGCCCCCCTGACGAGCATCACAAAAATCGACGCTCAAGT
CAGAGGTGGCGAAACCCGACAGGACTATAAAGATACCAGGCGTTTCCCCCTGGAAGCTCCCTCGTGCGCT
CTCCTGTTCCGACCCTGCCGCTTACCGGATACCTGTCCGCCTTTCTCCCTTCGGGAAGCGTGGCGCTTTC
TCATAGCTCACGCTGTAGGTATCTCAGTTCGGTGTAGGTCGTTCGCTCCAAGCTGGGCTGTGTGCACGAA
CCCCCCGTTCAGCCCGACCGCTGCGCCTTATCCGGTAACTATCGTCTTGAGTCCAACCCGGTAAGACACG
ACTTATCGCCACTGGCAGCAGCCACTGGTAACAGGATTAGCAGAGCGAGGTATGTAGGCGGTGCTACAGA
GTTCTTGAAGTGGTGGCCTAACTACGGCTACACTAGAAGAACAGTATTTGGTATCTGCGCTCTGCTGAAG
CCAGTTACCTTCGGAAAAAGAGTTGGTAGCTCTTGATCCGGCAAACAAACCACCGCTGGTAGCGGTGGTT
TTTTTGTTTGCAAGCAGCAGATTACGCGCAGAAAAAAAGGATCTCAAGAAGATCCTTTGATCTTTTCTAC
GGGGTCTGACGCTCAGTGGAACGAAAACTCACGTTAAGGGATTTTGGTCATGAGATTATCAAAAAGGATC
TTCACCTAGATCCTTTTAAATTAAAAATGAAGTTTTAAATCAATCTAAAGTATATATGAGTAAACTTGGT
CTGACAGTTACCAATGCTTAATCAGTGAGGCACCTATCTCAGCGATCTGTCTATTTCGTTCATCCATAGT
TGCCTGACTCCCCGTCGTGTAGATAACTACGATACGGGAGGGCTTACCATCTGGCCCCAGTGCTGCAATG
ATACCGCGAGACCCACGCTCACCGGCTCCAGATTTATCAGCAATAAACCAGCCAGCCGGAAGGGCCGAGC
GCAGAAGTGGTCCTGCAACTTTATCCGCCTCCATCCAGTCTATTAATTGTTGCCGGGAAGCTAGAGTAAG
TAGTTCGCCAGTTAATAGTTTGCGCAACGTTGTTGCCATTGCTACAGGCATCGTGGTGTCACGCTCGTCG
TTTGGTATGGCTTCATTCAGCTCCGGTTCCCAACGATCAAGGCGAGTTACATGATCCCCCATGTTGTGCA
AAAAAGCGGTTAGCTCCTTCGGTCCTCCGATCGTTGTCAGAAGTAAGTTGGCCGCAGTGTTATCACTCAT
GGTTATGGCAGCACTGCATAATTCTCTTACTGTCATGCCATCCGTAAGATGCTTTTCTGTGACTGGTGAG
TACTCAACCAAGTCATTCTGAGAATAGTGTATGCGGCGACCGAGTTGCTCTTGCCCGGCGTCAATACGGG
ATAATACCGCGCCACATAGCAGAACTTTAAAAGTGCTCATCATTGGAAAACGTTCTTCGGGGCGAAAACT
CTCAAGGATCTTACCGCTGTTGAGATCCAGTTCGATGTAACCCACTCGTGCACCCAACTGATCTTCAGCA
TCTTTTACTTTCACCAGCGTTTCTGGGTGAGCAAAAACAGGAAGGCAAAATGCCGCAAAAAAGGGAATAA
GGGCGACACGGAAATGTTGAATACTCATACTCTTCCTTTTTCAATATTATTGAAGCATTTATCAGGGTTA
TTGTCTCATGAGCGGATACATATTTGAATGTATTTAGAAAAATAAACAAATAGGGGTTCCGCGCACATTT
CCCCGAAAAGTGCCACCTGACGTCGACGGATCGGGAGATCTCCCGATCCCCTATGGTGCACTCTCAGTAC
AATCTGCTCTGATGCCGCATAGTTAAGCCAGTATCTGCTCCCTGCTTGTGTGTTGGAGGTCGCTGAGTAG
TGCGCGAGCAAAATTTAAGCTACAACAAGGCAAGGCTTGACCGACAATTGCATGAAGAATCTGCTTAGGG
TTAGGCGTTTTGCGCTGCTTCGCGATGTACGGGCCAGATATACGCGTT
Features (pLannotate 1.2.2; 24 found; start..end, strand, type, name):
      1..380     +  enhancer       CMV enhancer: human cytomegalovirus immediate early enhancer
    381..584     +  promoter       CMV promoter: human cytomegalovirus (CMV) immediate early promoter
    580..613     +  LTR            5' LTR (truncated) (fragment): truncated 5' long terminal repeat (LTR) from HIV-1
    629..647     +  promoter       T7 promoter: promoter for bacteriophage T7 RNA polymerase
    667..691     +  protein_bind   attB1: mutant version of attB; recombination site for the Gateway® BP reaction BP Clonase™
    700..927     +  CDS            UBIQ_CERCA: Experimental evidence at protein level: Swiss-Prot protein existence level 1. Ubiquitin exists either covalently attached to another protein, or free (unanchored). When covalently bound, it is conjugated to target proteins via an isopeptide bond either as a monomer (monoubiquitin), a polymer linked via different Lys residues of the ubiquitin (polyubiquitin chains) or a linear polymer linked via the initiator Met of the ubiquitin (linear polyubiquitin chains). Polyubiquitin chains, when attached to a target protein, have different functions depending on the Lys residue of the ubiquitin that is
    928..1650    +  CDS            CARD8 (fragment): CARD8_HUMAN - Also known as DACAR From Homo sapiens (Human).
   1652..1676    -  protein_bind   attB2: mutant version of attB; recombination site for the Gateway® BP reaction BP Clonase™
   1683..1707    +  CDS            3xFLAG (fragment): three tandem FLAG® epitope tags
   1733..1957    +  polyA_signal   bGH poly(A) signal: bovine growth hormone polyadenylation signal
   1961..1982    +  promoter       SV40 promoter (fragment): SV40 enhancer and early promoter
   2003..2431    +  rep_origin     f1 ori (sequence partly withheld): f1 bacteriophage origin of replication; arrow indicates direction of (+) strand synthesis
   2445..2774    +  promoter       SV40 promoter: SV40 enhancer and early promoter
   2841..3632    +  CDS            neo: KKA2_KLEPN - Also known as kan, nptII. Experimental evidence at protein level: Swiss-Prot protein existence level 1. Resistance to kanamycin, neomycin, paromomycin, ribostamycin, butirosin and gentamicin B. From Klebsiella pneumoniae.
   3656..3814    +  CDS            ble (fragment): BLE_KLEPN - Experimental evidence at protein level: Swiss-Prot protein existence level 1. Binding protein with a strong affinity to the bleomycin family of antibiotics. Binds to CL990; an antimitotic-antibiotic compound. From Klebsiella pneumoniae.
   3809..3930    +  polyA_signal   SV40 poly(A) signal: SV40 polyadenylation signal
   4003..4019    -  protein_bind   lac operator: The lac repressor binds to the lac operator to inhibit transcription in E. coli. This inhibition can be relieved by adding lactose or isopropyl-β-D-thiogalactopyranoside (IPTG). lac repressor encoded by lacI
   4027..4057    -  promoter       lac promoter: promoter for the E. coli lac operon
   4072..4093    -  protein_bind   CAP binding site: CAP binding activates transcription in the presence of cAMP. E. coli catabolite activator protein
   4106..4198    -  CDS            lacI (fragment): lac repressor; lacI; The lac repressor binds to the lac operator to inhibit transcription in E. coli. This inhibition can be relieved by adding lactose or isopropyl-β-D-thiogalactopyranoside (IPTG).
   4381..4969    -  rep_origin     ori: high-copy-number ColE1/pMB1/pBR322/pUC origin of replication
   5140..6000    -  CDS            AmpR: β-lactamase; bla; confers resistance to ampicillin, carbenicillin, and related antibiotics
   6001..6105    -  promoter       AmpR promoter: bla
   6164..6216    -  misc_feature   bom (fragment): basis of mobility region from pBR322
