[The description below was written by a language model from this plasmid's Addgene catalogue record and pLannotate feature annotations shown in this document.]
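Description:
pcDNA3.1 LIC 6A CARD8 Ub-S297-FLAG L368G is a 6,370 bp mammalian expression plasmid built on the pcDNA3.1 LIC 6A backbone by ligation-independent cloning. It is propagated in E. coli from a high-copy ColE1/pUC-type origin under ampicillin selection (AmpR, β-lactamase). It also carries an f1 origin. For mammalian cells, an SV40 promoter drives a neomycin/kanamycin phosphotransferase gene ending in an SV40 poly(A) signal, which would permit G418 selection of stable transfectants. Short fragment annotations in the table (a truncated HIV-1 LTR, ble, lacI, bom) appear to be backbone remnants or partial matches rather than functional parts.

The payload is transcribed from the CMV immediate-early enhancer/promoter and terminated by the bGH polyadenylation signal, with a T7 promoter upstream of the coding region. The open reading frame begins with ubiquitin fused directly to a fragment of human CARD8 that, according to the construct name, starts at S297. It is followed by a C-terminal FLAG epitope, which the annotation reports as a partial 3xFLAG match. attB1- and attB2-like sequences flank the ubiquitin–CARD8 portion. The ubiquitin fusion is processed co-translationally: cellular deubiquitinases remove ubiquitin, so the CARD8 C-terminal fragment is released with its native N-terminal residue rather than an initiator methionine. This mimics the active fragment freed from full-length CARD8.

The insert carries L368G, described in the record as an interface III mutation. The associated study examined how dipeptidyl peptidase 9 restrains CARD8 inflammasome formation by sequestering this C-terminal fragment. The plasmid therefore suits transfection experiments testing how disrupting that interface affects the fragment's behaviour, with FLAG used for detection or pulldown.
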