Addgene plasmid #169959: pcDNA3.1 LIC 6A CARD8 Ub-S297-FLAG L368G
Purpose: Mammalian expression of the CARD8 C-terminus with an interface III mutation fused to ubiquitin (co-translationally processed)
Depositing lab: Hao Wu. Depositing organization: Boston Children's Hospital. Publication: Dipeptidyl peptidase 9 sets a threshold for CARD8 inflammasome formation by sequestering its active C-terminal fragment. Sharif H, Hollingsworth LR, Griswold AR, Hsiao JC, Wang Q, Bachovchin DA, Wu H. Immunity. 2021 Jul 13;54(7):1392-1404.e10. doi: 10.1016/j.immuni.2021.04.024. Epub 2021 May 20. PubMed 34019797.
Backbone
  Vector backbone: pcDNA3.1 LIC 6A
  Vector type: Mammalian Expression
Growth in bacteria
  Bacterial resistance: Ampicillin, 100 μg/mL
  Growth temperature: 37°C
  Growth strain: DH5alpha
  Copy number: High Copy
Gene/Insert
  Gene/Insert name: CARD8
  Species: H. sapiens (human)
  Mutation: L368G
  Entrez Gene: CARD8 (a.k.a. CARDINAL, DACAR, DAKAR, NDPP, NDPP1, TUCAN)
  Promoter: CMV
  Tag / fusion protein: Ub (N terminal on insert); FLAG (C terminal on insert)
  Cloning method: Ligation Independent Cloning
  Sequencing primers: 5′ CMV F; 3′ BGHR
Terms and licenses: Academic/Nonprofit Terms; Industry Terms: Not Available to Industry
How to cite: pcDNA3.1 LIC 6A CARD8 Ub-S297-FLAG L368G was a gift from Hao Wu (Addgene plasmid # 169959 ; http://n2t.net/addgene:169959 ; RRID:Addgene_169959)
