>Addgene plasmid #169959 | pcDNA3.1 LIC 6A CARD8 Ub-S297-FLAG L368G | depositor partial sequence | sequence record 329284 | Insert sequence
ATGCAGATCTTCGTCAAGACGTTAACCGGTAAAACCATAACTCTGGAAGTTGAACCATCCGATACCATCG
AAAACGTTAAGGCTAAAATTCAAGACAAGGAAGGAATTCCACCTGATCAACAAAGATTGATCTTTGCCGG
TAAGCAGCTCGAGGACGGTAGAACGCTGTCTGATTACAACATTCAGAAGGAGTCGACCTTACATCTTGTC
TTAAGACTAAGAGGTGGTTCTCTGATGGGCATCCTGCTGCGGATCGCCAGTGGGACTCGCCTCTCCATCC
CCATCACTTCCAACACATTGATCTATTATCACCCCCACCCCGAAGATATTAAGTTCCACTTGTACCTTGT
CCCCAGCGACGCCTTGCTAACAAAGGCGATAGATGATGAGGAAGATCGCTTCCATGGTGTGCGCCTGCAG
ACTTCGCCCCCAATGGAACCCGGGAACTTTGGTTCCAGTTATATTGTGTCTAATTCTGCTAACCTGAAAG
TAATGCCCAAGGAGTTGAAATTGTCCTACAGGAGCCCTGGAGAAATTCAGCACTTCTCAAAATTCTATGC
TGGGCAGATGAAGGAACCCATTCAACTTGAGATTACTGAAAAAAGACATGGGACTTTGGTGTGGGATACT
GAGGTGAAGCCAGTGGATCTCCAGCTTGTAGCTGCATCAGCCCCTCCTCCTTTCTCAGGTGCAGCCTTTG
TGAAGGAGAACCACCGGCAACTCCAAGCCAGGATGGGGGACCTGAAAGGGGTGCTCGATGATCTCCAAGA
CAATGAGGTTCTTACTGAGAATGAGAAGGAGCTGGTGGAGCAGGAAAAGACACGGCAGAGCAAGAATGAG
GCCTTGCTGAGCATGGTGGAGAAGAAAGGGGACCTGGCCCTGGACGTGCTCTTCAGAAGCATTAGTGAAA
GGGACCCTTACCTCGTGTCCTATCTTAGACAGCAGAATTTG
